Addgene plasmid #152016: pGBW-m4133223
Purpose: Mammalian expression plasmid for SARS-CoV-2 nsp7
Depositing lab: Ginkgo Bioworks & Benjie Chen. Depositing organization: Ginkgo Bioworks.
Backbone
  Vector backbone: pTwist_CMV_Puro_6
  Backbone size w/o insert (bp): 6080
  Vector type: Mammalian Expression
  Selectable markers: Puromycin
Growth in bacteria
  Bacterial resistance: Ampicillin, 100 μg/mL
  Growth temperature: 37°C
  Growth strain: DH5alpha
  Copy number: High Copy
Gene/Insert
  Gene/Insert name: SARS-CoV-2 nsp7
  Species: Severe acute respiratory syndrome coronavirus 2
  Insert size (bp): 248
  Mutation: wt
  Entrez Gene: ORF1ab (a.k.a. GU280_gp01)
  Promoter: CMV
  Tag / fusion protein: Cleavable TEV;TRX (C terminal on backbone)
  Cloning method: Unknown
Resource information
  A portion of this plasmid was derived from a plasmid made by: GinkgoBioworks
Depositor comments: NCBI reference sequence: YP_009725303.1
How to cite: pGBW-m4133223 was a gift from Ginkgo Bioworks & Benjie Chen (Addgene plasmid # 152016 ; http://n2t.net/addgene:152016 ; RRID:Addgene_152016)
