[The description below was written by a language model from this plasmid's Addgene catalogue record and pLannotate feature annotations shown in this document.]
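Description:
pGBW-m4133223 is a mammalian expression plasmid built on the pTwist_CMV_Puro_6 backbone for producing wild-type SARS-CoV-2 nsp7, one of the non-structural proteins processed from the viral ORF1ab polyprotein. It is maintained in E. coli as a high-copy plasmid through a ColE1/pUC-type origin with an ampicillin resistance (β-lactamase) gene. For selection in mammalian cells it carries a separate cassette in which the human ubiquitin C promoter drives puromycin N-acetyltransferase, followed by a synthetic polyadenylation signal.

The expression unit uses the human cytomegalovirus immediate early enhancer and promoter; the annotation software recognises the enhancer plus fragmentary or truncated CMV promoter matches just upstream of the sequence origin. The small nsp7 insert itself is not called in the feature table, but it would fit in the unannotated stretch spanning the start of the circular sequence, between the CMV elements and the downstream fusion partner. According to the catalogue, the backbone supplies a C-terminal tag consisting of a cleavable TEV protease site and thioredoxin. The table confirms an E. coli trxA coding sequence followed by a 6xHis affinity tag, which the catalogue entry does not mention. Thioredoxin is commonly used to improve solubility, the His tag allows metal-affinity purification, and a TEV site would allow the fusion partner to be removed.

An SV40 polyadenylation signal lies downstream of the fusion, although it is annotated on the opposite strand. Bacterial rrnG and T7 terminators and short β-globin insulator elements flank the cassettes, presumably to limit transcriptional read-through and interference between units. The record supports use for transient or puromycin-selected expression of tagged nsp7 in mammalian cells.
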