Features (pLannotate 1.2.2; 20 found; start..end, strand, type, name):
    278..604     +  CDS            trxA: THIO_ECO57 - Experimental evidence at protein level: Swiss-Prot protein existence level 1. Participates in various redox reactions through the reversible oxidation of its active center dithiol to a disulfide and catalyzes dithiol-disulfide exchange reactions. From Escherichia coli O157:H7.
    626..643     +  CDS            6xHis: 6xHis affinity tag
    720..841     -  polyA_signal   SV40 poly(A) signal: SV40 polyadenylation signal
    864..933     -  CDS            large T antigen (fragment): large T antigen from SV40 (simian virus 40)
    956..1002    +  terminator     T7 terminator: transcription terminator for bacteriophage T7 RNA polymerase
   1032..1168    +  terminator     rrnG terminator: transcription terminator from the E. coli ribosomal RNA rrnG operon (Albrechtsen et al., 1991)
   1213..1284    +  misc_feature   3' β-globin insulator: insulator downstream of the human β-globin locus (Farrell et al., 2002)
   1510..2098    -  rep_origin     ori: high-copy-number ColE1/pMB1/pBR322/pUC origin of replication
   2270..2334    -  CDS            bla(M) (fragment): β-lactamase lacking the signal sequence; bla(M); allows cytosolic expression of β-lactamase
   2598..3807    +  promoter       UbC promoter: human ubiquitin C promoter
   3811..4408    +  CDS            PuroR (fragment): puromycin N-acetyltransferase; pac from Streptomyces; confers resistance to puromycin
   4437..4485    +  polyA_signal   poly(A) signal: synthetic polyadenylation signal
   4751..5611    +  CDS            AmpR: β-lactamase; bla; confers resistance to ampicillin, carbenicillin, and related antibiotics
   5624..5760    +  terminator     rrnG terminator: transcription terminator from the E. coli ribosomal RNA rrnG operon (Albrechtsen et al., 1991)
   5905..5976    +  misc_feature   5' β-globin insulator: insulator upstream of the human β-globin locus (Farrell et al., 2002)
   5981..6027    -  terminator     T7 terminator: transcription terminator for bacteriophage T7 RNA polymerase
   6045..6093    -  polyA_signal   poly(A) signal: synthetic polyadenylation signal
   6174..6477    +  enhancer       CMV enhancer: human cytomegalovirus immediate early enhancer
   6550..6567    -  promoter       CMV promoter (fragment): human cytomegalovirus (CMV) immediate early promoter
   6630..6681    +  promoter       CMVd2 promoter: truncated human cytomegalovirus (CMV) immediate early promoter that yields moderately reduced expression relative to the full-length promoter
>Addgene plasmid #152016 | pGBW-m4133223 | depositor full sequence | sequence record 295028 | Full Sequence
CACCATGAGCAAAATGTCTGACGTCAAGTGTACATCCGTAGTTCTGTTATCAGTGCTTCAACAGCTGCGG
GTGGAGAGTTCGTCAAAGCTCTGGGCCCAGTGCGTGCAGCTGCACAATGATATATTGCTCGCGAAAGATA
CTACGGAAGCTTTCGAGAAGATGGTCAGCTTGCTATCTGTTCTACTGAGCATGCAAGGAGCAGTAGACAT
CAACAAACTTTGCGAAGAGATGTTAGACAACCGAGCCACCCTGCAAGAAAACCTTTACTTTCAGTCGATG
AGTGACAAAATCATTCATCTAACCGATGACTCCTTTGATACAGACGTGTTGAAGGCCGATGGTGCGATAC
TGGTAGATTTCTGGGCTGAATGGTGTGGCCCGTGCAAGATGATCGCACCCATTCTGGACGAGATCGCCGA
CGAGTATCAAGGAAAATTAACTGTCGCTAAGCTTAATATAGATCAGAACCCAGGGACGGCACCTAAATAC
GGCATCAGGGGAATACCTACCCTCCTGCTCTTTAAGAATGGGGAAGTTGCCGCGACAAAAGTGGGAGCCC
TGTCTAAGGGCCAGCTAAAAGAGTTCTTGGACGCTAACCTGGCAGGTTCAGGCTCGGGGCACATGCACCA
TCACCATCACCATAGCAGCGGGCTCGTGCCACGCGGCTAAGCTAGCTTGACTGACTGAGATACAGCGTAC
CTTCAGCTCACAGACATGATAAGATACATTGATGAGTTTGGACAAACCACAACTAGAATGCAGTGAAAAA
AATGCTTTATTTGTGAAATTTGTGATGCTATTGCTTTATTTGTAACCATTATAAGCTGCAATAAACAAGT
TAACAACAACAATTGCATTCATTTTATGTTTCAGGTTCAGGGGGAGGTGTGGGAGGTTTTTTAAAGCAAG
TAAAACCTCTACAAATGTGGTATTGGCCCATCTCTATCGGTATCGTAGCATAACCCCTTGGGGCCTCTAA
ACGGGTCTTGAGGGGTTTTTTGTGCCCCTCGGGCCGGATTGCTATCTACCGGCATTGGCGCAGAAAAAAA
TGCCTGATGCGACGCTGCGCGTCTTATACTCCCACATATGCCAGATTCAGCAACGGATACGGCTTCCCCA
ACTTGCCCACTTCCATACGTGTCCTCCTTACCAGAAATTTATCCTTAAGGTCGTCAGCTATCCTGCAGGC
GATCTCTCGATTTCGATCAAGACATTCCTTTAATGGTCTTTTCTGGACACCACTAGGGGTCAGAAGTAGT
TCATCAAACTTTCTTCCCTCCCTAATCTCATTGGTTACCTTGGGCTATCGAAACTTAATTAACCAGTCAA
GTCAGCTACTTGGCGAGATCGACTTGTCTGGGTTTCGACTACGCTCAGAATTGCGTCAGTCAAGTTCGAT
CTGGTCCTTGCTATTGCACCCGTTCTCCGATTACGAGTTTCATTTAAATCATGTGAGCAAAAGGCCAGCA
AAAGGCCAGGAACCGTAAAAAGGCCGCGTTGCTGGCGTTTTTCCATAGGCTCCGCCCCCCTGACGAGCAT
CACAAAAATCGACGCTCAAGTCAGAGGTGGCGAAACCCGACAGGACTATAAAGATACCAGGCGTTTCCCC
CTGGAAGCTCCCTCGTGCGCTCTCCTGTTCCGACCCTGCCGCTTACCGGATACCTGTCCGCCTTTCTCCC
TTCGGGAAGCGTGGCGCTTTCTCATAGCTCACGCTGTAGGTATCTCAGTTCGGTGTAGGTCGTTCGCTCC
AAGCTGGGCTGTGTGCACGAACCCCCCGTTCAGCCCGACCGCTGCGCCTTATCCGGTAACTATCGTCTTG
AGTCCAACCCGGTAAGACACGACTTATCGCCACTGGCAGCAGCCACTGGTAACAGGATTAGCAGAGCGAG
GTATGTAGGCGGTGCTACAGAGTTCTTGAAGTGGTGGCCTAACTACGGCTACACTAGAAGAACAGTATTT
GGTATCTGCGCTCTGCTGAAGCCAGTTACCTTCGGAAAAAGAGTTGGTAGCTCTTGATCCGGCAAACAAA
CCACCGCTGGTAGCGGTGGTTTTTTTGTTTGCAAGCAGCAGATTACGCGCAGAAAAAAAGGATCTCAAGA
AGATCCTTTGATCTTTTCTACGGGGTCTGACGCTCAGTGGAACGAAAACTCACGTTAAGGGATTTTGGTC
ATGAGATTATCAAAAAGGATCTTCACCTAGATCCTTTTAAATTAAAAATGAAGTTTTAAATCAATCTAAA
GTATATATGAGTAAACTTGGTCTGACAGTTACCAATGCTTAATCAGTGAGGCACCTATCTCAGCGATCTG
TCTATTTCGTTCATCCATAGTTGCATTTAAATTTCCGAACTCTCCAAGGCCCTCGTCGGAAAATCTTCAA
ACCTTTCGTCCGATCCATCTTGCAGGCTACCTCTCGAACGAACTATCGCAAGTCTCTTGGCCGGCCTTGC
GCCTTGGCTATTGCTTGGCAGCGCCTATCGCCAGGTATTACTCCAATCCCGAATATCCGAGATCGGGATC
ACCCGAGAGAAGTTCAACCTACATCCTCAATCCCGATCTATCCGAGATCCGAGGAATATCGAAATCGGGG
CGCGCCTGGCCTCCGCGCCGGGTTTTGGCGCCTCCCGCGGGCGCCCCCCTCGTCACGGCGAGCGCTGCCA
CGTCAGACGAAGGGCGCAGGAGCGTCCTGATCCTTCCGCCCGGACGCTCAGGACAGCGGCCCGCTGCTCA
TAAGACTCGGCCTTAGAACCCCAGTATCAGCAGAAGGACATTTTAGGACGGGACTTGGGTGACTCTAGGG
CACTGGTTTTCTTTCCAGAGAGCGGAACAGGCGAGGAAAAGTAGTCCCTTCTCGGCGATTCTGCGGAGGG
ATCTCCGTGGGGCGGTGAACGCCGATGATTATATAAGGACGCGCCGGGTGTGGCACAGCTAGTTCCGTCG
CAGCCGGGATTTGGGTCGCGGTTCTTGTTTGTGGATCGCTGTGATCGTCACTTGGTGAGTAGCGGGCTGC
TGGGCTGGCCGGGGCTTTCGTGGCCGCCGGGCCGCTCGGTGGGACGGAAGCGTGTGGAGAGACCGCCAAG
GGCTGTAGTCTGGGTCCGCGAGCAAGGTTGCCCTGAACTGGGGGTTGGGGGGAGCGCAGCAAAATGGCGG
CTGTTCCCGAGTCTTGAATGGAAGACGCTTGTGAGGCGGGCTGTGAGGTCGTTGAAACAAGGTGGGGGGC
ATGGTGGGCGGCAAGAACCCAAGGTCTTGAGCCCTTCGCTAATGCGGGAAAGCTCTTATTCGGGTGAGAT
GGGCTGGGCACCATCTGGGGACCCTGACGTGAAGTTTGTCACTGACTGGAGAACTCGGTTTGTCGTCTGT
TGCGGGGGCGGCAGTTATGGCGGTGCCGTTGGGCAGTGCACCCGTACCTTTGGGAGCGCGCGCCCTCGTC
GTGTCGTGACGTCACCCGTTCTGTTGGCTTATAATGCAGGGTGGGGCCACCTGCCGGTAGGTGTGCGGTA
GGCTTTTCTCCGTCGCAGGACGCAGGGTTCGGGCCTAGGGTAGGCTCTCCTGAATCGACAGGCGCCGGAC
CTCTGGTGAGGGGAGGGATAAGTGAGGCGTCAGTTTCTTTGGTCGGTTTTATGTACCTATCTTCTTAAGT
AGCTGAAGCTCCGGTTTTGAACTATGCGCTCGGGGTTGGCGAGTGTGTTTTGTGAAGTTTTTTAGGCACC
TTTTGAAATGTAATCATTTGGGTCAATATGTAATTTTCAGTGTTAGACTTGTAAATTGTCCGCTAAATTC
TGGCCGTTTTTGGCTTTTTTGTTAGACAACATGACCGAGTACAAGCCCACGGTGCGCCTCGCCACCCGCG
ACGACGTCCCCAGGGCCGTACGCACCCTCGCCGCCGCGTTCGCCGACTACCCCGCCACGCGCCACACCGT
CGATCCGGACCGCCACATCGAGCGGGTCACCGAGCTGCAAGAACTCTTCCTCACGCGCGTCGGGCTCGAC
ATCGGCAAGGTGTGGGTCGCGGACGACGGCGCCGCGGTGGCGGTCTGGACCACGCCGGAGAGCGTCGAAG
CGGGGGCGGTGTTCGCCGAGATCGGCCCGCGCATGGCCGAGTTGAGCGGTTCCCGGCTGGCCGCGCAGCA
ACAGATGGAGGGCCTCCTGGCGCCGCACCGGCCCAAGGAGCCCGCGTGGTTCCTGGCCACCGTCGGCGTC
TCGCCCGACCACCAGGGCAAGGGTCTGGGCAGCGCCGTCGTGCTCCCCGGAGTGGAGGCCGCCGAGCGCG
CCGGGGTGCCCGCCTTCCTGGAGACCTCCGCGCCCCGCAACCTCCCCTTCTACGAGCGGCTCGGCTTCAC
CGTCACCGCCGACGTCGAGGTGCCCGAAGGACCGCGCACCTGGTGCATGACCCGCAAGCCCGGTGCCTAG
GCTAGTATGTAAGCCTAGTCTTAGATAATAAAATCGCTATCCATCGAAGATGGATGTGTGTTGGTTTTTT
GTGTGTGTAACGCTAGGCGCGCCTGGTGTACCGAGAACGATCCTCTCAGTGCGAGTCTCGACGATCCATA
TCGTTGCTTGGCAGTCAGCCAGTCGGAATCCAGCTTGGGACCCAGGAAGTCCAATCGTCAGATATTGTAC
TCAAGCCTGGTCACGGCAGCGTACCGATCTGTTTAAACCTAGATATTGATAGTCTGATCGGTCAACGTAT
AATCGAGTCCTAGCTTTTGCAAACATCTATCAAGAGACAGGATCAGCAGGAGGCTTTCGCATGAGTATTC
AACATTTCCGTGTCGCCCTTATTCCCTTTTTTGCGGCATTTTGCCTTCCTGTTTTTGCTCACCCAGAAAC
GCTGGTGAAAGTAAAAGATGCTGAAGATCAGTTGGGTGCGCGAGTGGGTTACATCGAACTGGATCTCAAC
AGCGGTAAGATCCTTGAGAGTTTTCGCCCCGAAGAACGCTTTCCAATGATGAGCACTTTTAAAGTTCTGC
TATGTGGCGCGGTATTATCCCGTATTGACGCCGGGCAAGAGCAACTCGGTCGCCGCATACACTATTCTCA
GAATGACTTGGTTGAGTATTCACCAGTCACAGAAAAGCATCTTACGGATGGCATGACAGTAAGAGAATTA
TGCAGTGCTGCCATAACCATGAGTGATAACACTGCGGCCAACTTACTTCTGACAACGATTGGAGGACCGA
AGGAGCTAACCGCTTTTTTGCACAACATGGGGGATCATGTAACTCGCCTTGATCGTTGGGAACCGGAGCT
GAATGAAGCCATACCAAACGACGAGCGTGACACCACGATGCCTGTAGCAATGGCAACAACCTTGCGTAAA
CTATTAACTGGCGAACTACTTACTCTAGCTTCCCGGCAACAGTTGATAGACTGGATGGAGGCGGATAAAG
TTGCAGGACCACTTCTGCGCTCGGCCCTTCCGGCTGGCTGGTTTATTGCTGATAAATCTGGAGCCGGTGA
GCGTGGGTCTCGCGGTATCATTGCAGCACTGGGGCCAGATGGTAAGCCCTCCCGTATCGTAGTTATCTAC
ACGACGGGGAGTCAGGCAACTATGGATGAACGAAATAGACAGATCGCTGAGATAGGTGCCTCACTGATTA
AGCATTGGTAACCGATTCTAGGTGCATTGGCGCAGAAAAAAATGCCTGATGCGACGCTGCGCGTCTTATA
CTCCCACATATGCCAGATTCAGCAACGGATACGGCTTCCCCAACTTGCCCACTTCCATACGTGTCCTCCT
TACCAGAAATTTATCCTTAAGATCGTTTAAACTCGACTCTGGCTCTATCGAATCTCCGTCGTTTCGAGCT
TACGCGAACAGCCGTGGCGCTCATTTGCTCGTCGGGCATCGAATCTCGTCAGCTATCGTCAGCTTACCTT
TTTGGCAGCGATCGCGGCTCCCGACATCTTGGACCATTAGCTCCACAGGTATCTTCTTCCCTCTAGTGGT
CATAACAGCAGCTTCAGCTACCTCTCAATTCAAAAAACCCCTCAAGACCCGTTTAGAGGCCCCAAGGGGT
TATGCTATCAATCGTTGCGTTACACACACAAAAAACCAACACACATCCATCTTCGATGGATAGCGATTTT
ATTATCTAACTGCTGATCGAGTGTAGCCAGATCTAGTAATCAATTACGGGGTCATTAGTTCATAGCCCAT
ATATGGAGTTCCGCGTTACATAACTTACGGTAAATGGCCCGCCTGGCTGACCGCCCAACGACCCCCGCCC
ATTGACGTCAATAATGACGTATGTTCCCATAGTAACGCCAATAGGGACTTTCCATTGACGTCAATGGGTG
GAGTATTTACGGTAAACTGCCCACTTGGCAGTACATCAAGTGTATCATATGCCAAGTACGCCCCCTATTG
ACGTCAATGACGGTAAATGGCCCGCCTGGCATTATGCCCAGTACATGACCTTATGGGACTTTCCTACTTG
GCAGTACATCTACGTATTAGTCATCGCTATTACCATGCTGATGCGGTTTTGGCAGTACATCAATGGGCGT
GGATAGCGGTTTGACTCACGGGGATTTCCAAGTCTCCACCCCATTGACGTCAATGGGAGTTTGTTTTGGC
ACCAAAATCAACGGGACTTTCCAAAATGTCGTAACAACTCCGCCCCATTGACGCAAATGGGCGGTAGGCG
TGTACGGTGGGAGGTCTATATAAGCAGAGCTGGTTTAGTGAACCGTCAGATCAGATCTTTGTCGATCCTA
CCATCCACTCGACACACCCGCCAGCGGCCGC
